>Addgene plasmid #169499 | pTS1024-Tier1-PRPBSA-YPet-p2A-PuroR | addgene full sequence | sequence record 364233 | Addgene NGS Result
TGAATGTATTTAGAAAAATAAACAAATAGGGGTTCCGCGCACATTTCCCCGAAAAGTGCCACCTGACGTC
GACGGATCGGGAGATCTCCACGCGTGGTACCCTCGAGCGTGACCCTGTCTCACAAAATAAAGTAAGCCCG
GACTGAGTGCGGAAAGGCGGGCCTGGCGGGTCTGGACTCCCCATGCGGGCCACCAGAGGCCCTGCAGCCT
TCAGTCGCTTGAAGGGGTAATGGCGCTTCCACTCACAAACATGGCGGACAGAGCGTGTGAACGAGATGAA
CAGCCCCTCAAAAATATGGCCGCCGAGGCTGGACGGCCGTGCCCCAGCAGCACCGCCTCCGCGCCCCACG
TGATCTCTCGCCGGGCACAGCGCTGACCGCGGAGGTCCAACCGGAAGAATGTCCGGATTGGACATTCGGA
AGAGGGCCCGCCTTCCCTGGGGAATCTCTGCGCACGCGCAGAACGCTTCGACCAATGAAAACACAGGAAG
CCGTCCGCGCAACCGCGTTGCGTCACTTCTGCCGCCCCTGTTTCAAGGTATATAGCCGTAGACGGAACTT
CGCCTTTCTCTCGGCCTTAGCGCCATTTTTTTGGGTGAGTGTTTTTTGGTTCCTGCGTTGGGATTCCGTG
TACAATCCATAGACATCTGACCTCGGCACTTAGCATCATCACAGCAAACTAACTGTAGCCTTTCTCTCTT
TCCCTGTAGAAACCTCTGCACCTAGGGAGCTCGAATTCACCATGACTAGTGGTGGTTCTGGTGTGAGCAA
AGGCGAAGAGCTGTTCACCGGCGTGGTGCCCATCCTGGTGGAGCTGGACGGCGACGTGAACGGCCACAAG
TTCAGCGTGAGCGGCGAGGGCGAGGGCGACGCCACCTACGGCAAGCTGACCCTGAAGCTGCTGTGCACCA
CCGGCAAGCTGCCCGTGCCCTGGCCCACCCTGGTGACCACCCTGGGCTACGGCGTGCAGTGCTTCGCCCG
GTACCCCGACCACATGAAGCAGCACGACTTCTTCAAGAGCGCCATGCCCGAGGGCTACGTGCAGGAGCGG
ACCATCTTCTTCAAGGACGACGGCAACTACAAGACCCGGGCCGAGGTGAAGTTCGAGGGCGACACCCTGG
TGAACCGGATCGAGCTGAAGGGCATCGACTTCAAGGAGGACGGCAACATCCTGGGCCACAAGCTGGAGTA
CAACTACAACAGCCACAACGTGTACATCACCGCCGACAAGCAGAAGAACGGCATCAAGGCCAACTTCAAG
ATCCGGCACAACATCGAGGACGGCGGCGTGCAGCTGGCCGACCACTACCAGCAGAACACCCCCATCGGCG
ACGGCCCCGTGCTGCTGCCCGACAACCACTACCTGAGCTACCAGAGCGCCCTGTTCAAGGACCCCAACGA
GAAGCGGGACCACATGGTGCTGCTGGAGTTCCTGACCGCCGCCGGCATCACCGAGGGCATGGACGAGCTG
TACAAGGCTAGTGGTGGTTCTGGTGGAAGCGGAGCTACTAACTTCAGCCTGCTGAAGCAGGCTGGTGACG
TGGAGGAGAACCCTGGACCTGCTAGTGGTGGTTCTGGTACCGAGTACAAGCCCACGGTGCGCCTCGCCAC
CCGCGACGACGTCCCCCGGGCCGTACGCACCCTCGCCGCCGCGTTCGCCGACTACCCCGCCACGCGCCAC
ACCGTCGACCCGGACCGCCACATCGAGCGGGTCACCGAGCTGCAAGAACTCTTCCTCACGCGCGTCGGGC
TCGACATCGGCAAGGTGTGGGTCGCGGACGACGGCGCCGCGGTGGCGGTCTGGACCACGCCGGAGAGCGT
CGAAGCGGGGGCGGTGTTCGCCGAGATCGGCCCGCGCATGGCCGAGTTGAGCGGTTCCCGGCTGGCCGCG
CAGCAACAGATGGAAGGCCTCCTGGCGCCGCACCGGCCCAAGGAGCCCGCGTGGTTCCTGGCCACCGTCG
GCGTGTCGCCCGACCACCAGGGCAAGGGTCTGGGCAGCGCCGTCGTGCTCCCCGGAGTGGAGGCGGCCGA
GCGCGCCGGGGTGCCCGCCTTCCTGGAGACATCCGCGCCCCGCAACCTCCCCTTCTACGAGCGGCTCGGC
TTCACCGTCACCGCCGACGTCGAGGTGCCCGAAGGACCGCGCACCTGGTGCATGACCCGCAAGCCCGGTG
CCGCTAGCGGATCCACCGGTGTCTAGAAAGCTTTGAGGCCGGCCTGCAGGGATCAGCCTCGACTGTGCCT
TCTAGTTGCCAGCCATCTGTTGTTTGCCCCTCCCCCGTGCCTTCCTTGACCCTGGAAGGTGCCACTCCCA
CTGTCCTTTCCTAATAAAATGAGGAAATTGCATCGCATTGTCTGAGTAGGTGTCATTCTATTCTGGGGGG
TGGGGTGGGGCAGGACAGCAAGGGGGAGGATTGGGAAGACAATAGCAGGCATGCTGGGGATGCGGTGGGC
TCTATGGCTTCTGAGGCGGAAAGAACCAGCTGGGGCTCTAGGGGGTATCCCC
[124 nt withheld, positions 2503-2626]
C
[91 nt withheld, positions 2628-2718]
A
[49 nt withheld, positions 2720-2768]
CCTTTGACGTTGGAGTCCACGTTCTTT
[37 nt withheld, positions 2796-2832]
ACCCTATCTCGGTCTATTCTTTTGATTTATAAGGGATTTTGCCGATTTCGGCCTATTGGTTAAAAAATGA
GCTGATTTAACAAAAATTTAACGCGAATTAATTCTGTGGAATGTGTGTCAGTTAGGGTGTGGAAAGTCCC
CAGGCTCCCCAGCAGGCAGAAGTATGCAAAGCATGCATCTCAATTAGTCAGCAACCAGGTGTGGAAAGTC
CCCAGGCTCCCCAGCAGGCAGAAGTATGCAAAGCATGCATCTCAATTAGTCAGCAACCATAGTCCCGCCC
CTAACTCCGCCCATCCCGCCCCTAACTCCGCCCAGTTCCGCCCATTCTCCGCCCCATGGCTGACTAATTT
TTTTTATTTATGCAGAGGCCGAGGCCGCCTCTGCCTCTGAGCTATTCCAGAAGTAGTGAGGAGGCTTTTT
TGGAGGCCTAGGCTTTTGCAAAAAGCTCCCGGGAGCTTGTATATCCATTTTCGGATCTGATCAAGAGACA
GGATGAGGATCGTTTCGCATGATTGAACAAGATGGATTGCACGCAGGTTCTCCGGCCGCTTGGGTGGAGA
GGCTATTCGGCTATGACTGGGCACAACAGACAATCGGCTGCTCTGATGCCGCCGTGTTCCGGCTGTCAGC
GCAGGGGCGCCCGGTTCTTTTTGTCAAGACCGACCTGTCCGGTGCCCTGAATGAACTGCAGGACGAGGCA
GCGCGGCTATCGTGGCTGGCCACGACGGGCGTTCCTTGCGCAGCTGTGCTCGACGTTGTCACTGAAGCGG
GAAGGGACTGGCTGCTATTGGGCGAAGTGCCGGGGCAGGATCTCCTGTCATCTCACCTTGCTCCTGCCGA
GAAAGTATCCATCATGGCTGATGCAATGCGGCGGCTGCATACGCTTGATCCGGCTACCTGCCCATTCGAC
CACCAAGCGAAACATCGCATCGAGCGAGCACGTACTCGGATGGAAGCCGGTCTTGTCGATCAGGATGATC
TGGACGAAGAGCATCAGGGGCTCGCGCCAGCCGAACTGTTCGCCAGGCTCAAGGCGCGCATGCCCGACGG
CGAGGATCTCGTCGTGACCCATGGCGATGCCTGCTTGCCGAATATCATGGTGGAAAATGGCCGCTTTTCT
GGATTCATCGACTGTGGCCGGCTGGGTGTGGCGGACCGCTATCAGGACATAGCGTTGGCTACCCGTGATA
TTGCTGAAGAGCTTGGCGGCGAATGGGCTGACCGCTTCCTCGTGCTTTACGGTATCGCCGCTCCCGATTC
GCAGCGCATCGCCTTCTATCGCCTTCTTGACGAGTTCTTCTGAGCGGGACTCTGGGGTTCGAAATGACCG
ACCAAGCGACGCCCAACCTGCCATCACGAGATTTCGATTCCACCGCCGCCTTCTATGAAAGGTTGGGCTT
CGGAATCGTTTTCCGGGACGCCGGCTGGATGATCCTCCAGCGCGGGGATCTCATGCTGGAGTTCTTCGCC
CACCCCAACTTGTTTATTGCAGCTTATAATGGTTACAAATAAAGCAATAGCATCACAAATTTCACAAATA
AAGCATTTTTTTCACTGCATTCTAGTTGTGGTTTGTCCAAACTCATCAATGTATCTTATCATGTCTGTAT
ACCGTCGACCTCTAGCTAGAGCTTGGCGTAATCATGGTCATAGCTGTTTCCTGTGTGAAATTGTTATCCG
CTCACAATTCCACACAACATACGAGCCGGAAGCATAAAGTGTAAAGCCTGGGGTGCCTAATGAGTGAGCT
AACTCACATTAATTGCGTTGCGCTCACTGCCCGCTTTCCAGTCGGGAAACCTGTCGTGCCAGCTGCATTA
ATGAATCGGCCAACGCGCGGGGAGAGGCGGTTTGCGTATTGGGCGCTCTTCCGCTTCCTCGCTCACTGAC
TCGCTGCGCTCGGTCGTTCGGCTGCGGCGAGCGGTATCAGCTCACTCAAAGGCGGTAATACGGTTATCCA
CAGAATCAGGGGATAACGCAGGAAAGAACATGTGAGCAAAAGGCCAGCAAAAGGCCAGGAACCGTAAAAA
GGCCGCGTTGCTGGCGTTTTTCCATAGGCTCCGCCCCCCTGACGAGCATCACAAAAATCGACGCTCAAGT
CAGAGGTGGCGAAACCCGACAGGACTATAAAGATACCAGGCGTTTCCCCCTGGAAGCTCCCTCGTGCGCT
CTCCTGTTCCGACCCTGCCGCTTACCGGATACCTGTCCGCCTTTCTCCCTTCGGGAAGCGTGGCGCTTTC
TCATAGCTCACGCTGTAGGTATCTCAGTTCGGTGTAGGTCGTTCGCTCCAAGCTGGGCTGTGTGCACGAA
CCCCCCGTTCAGCCCGACCGCTGCGCCTTATCCGGTAACTATCGTCTTGAGTCCAACCCGGTAAGACACG
ACTTATCGCCACTGGCAGCAGCCACTGGTAACAGGATTAGCAGAGCGAGGTATGTAGGCGGTGCTACAGA
GTTCTTGAAGTGGTGGCCTAACTACGGCTACACTAGAAGAACAGTATTTGGTATCTGCGCTCTGCTGAAG
CCAGTTACCTTCGGAAAAAGAGTTGGTAGCTCTTGATCCGGCAAACAAACCACCGCTGGTAGCGGTGGTT
TTTTTGTTTGCAAGCAGCAGATTACGCGCAGAAAAAAAGGATCTCAAGAAGATCCTTTGATCTTTTCTAC
GGGGTCTGACGCTCAGTGGAACGAAAACTCACGTTAAGGGATTTTGGTCATGAGATTATCAAAAAGGATC
TTCACCTAGATCCTTTTAAATTAAAAATGAAGTTTTAAATCAATCTAAAGTATATATGAGTAAACTTGGT
CTGACAGTTACCAATGCTTAATCAGTGAGGCACCTATCTCAGCGATCTGTCTATTTCGTTCATCCATAGT
TGCCTGACTCCCCGTCGTGTAGATAACTACGATACGGGAGGGCTTACCATCTGGCCCCAGTGCTGCAATG
ATACCGCGAGACCCACGCTCACCGGCTCCAGATTTATCAGCAATAAACCAGCCAGCCGGAAGGGCCGAGC
GCAGAAGTGGTCCTGCAACTTTATCCGCCTCCATCCAGTCTATTAATTGTTGCCGGGAAGCTAGAGTAAG
TAGTTCGCCAGTTAATAGTTTGCGCAACGTTGTTGCCATTGCTACAGGCATCGTGGTGTCACGCTCGTCG
TTTGGTATGGCTTCATTCAGCTCCGGTTCCCAACGATCAAGGCGAGTTACATGATCCCCCATGTTGTGCA
AAAAAGCGGTTAGCTCCTTCGGTCCTCCGATCGTTGTCAGAAGTAAGTTGGCCGCAGTGTTATCACTCAT
GGTTATGGCAGCACTGCATAATTCTCTTACTGTCATGCCATCCGTAAGATGCTTTTCTGTGACTGGTGAG
TACTCAACCAAGTCATTCTGAGAATAGTGTATGCGGCGACCGAGTTGCTCTTGCCCGGCGTCAATACGGG
ATAATACCGCGCCACATAGCAGAACTTTAAAAGTGCTCATCATTGGAAAACGTTCTTCGGGGCGAAAACT
CTCAAGGATCTTACCGCTGTTGAGATCCAGTTCGATGTAACCCACTCGTGCACCCAACTGATCTTCAGCA
TCTTTTACTTTCACCAGCGTTTCTGGGTGAGCAAAAACAGGAAGGCAAAATGCCGCAAAAAAGGGAATAA
GGGCGACACGGAAATGTTGAATACTCATACTCTTCCTTTTTCAATATTATTGAAGCATTTATCAGGGTTA
TTGTCTCATGAGCGGATACATATT
Features (pLannotate 1.2.2; 16 found; start..end, strand, type, name):
    763..1476    +  CDS            YPet: YPet is a basic (constitutively fluorescent) yellow fluorescent protein published in 2005, derived from Aequorea victoria. It has moderate acid sensitivity.
   1579..2172    +  CDS            PuroR: puromycin N-acetyltransferase; pac from Streptomyces alboniger; confers resistance to puromycin
   2233..2457    +  polyA_signal   bGH poly(A) signal: bovine growth hormone polyadenylation signal
   2461..2482    +  promoter       SV40 promoter (fragment): SV40 enhancer and early promoter
   2503..2931    +  rep_origin     f1 ori (sequence partly withheld): f1 bacteriophage origin of replication; arrow indicates direction of (+) strand synthesis
   2945..3274    +  promoter       SV40 promoter: SV40 enhancer and early promoter
   3341..4132    +  CDS            neo: KKA2_KLEPN - Also known as kan, nptII. Experimental evidence at protein level: Swiss-Prot protein existence level 1. Resistance to kanamycin, neomycin, paromomycin, ribostamycin, butirosin and gentamicin B. From Klebsiella pneumoniae.
   4156..4314    +  CDS            ble (fragment): BLE_KLEPN - Experimental evidence at protein level: Swiss-Prot protein existence level 1. Binding protein with a strong affinity to the bleomycin family of antibiotics. Binds to CL990; an antimitotic-antibiotic compound. From Klebsiella pneumoniae.
   4309..4430    +  polyA_signal   SV40 poly(A) signal: SV40 polyadenylation signal
   4503..4519    -  protein_bind   lac operator: The lac repressor binds to the lac operator to inhibit transcription in E. coli. This inhibition can be relieved by adding lactose or isopropyl-β-D-thiogalactopyranoside (IPTG). lac repressor encoded by lacI
   4527..4557    -  promoter       lac promoter: promoter for the E. coli lac operon
   4572..4593    -  protein_bind   CAP binding site: CAP binding activates transcription in the presence of cAMP. E. coli catabolite activator protein
   4606..4698    -  CDS            lacI (fragment): lac repressor; lacI; The lac repressor binds to the lac operator to inhibit transcription in E. coli. This inhibition can be relieved by adding lactose or isopropyl-β-D-thiogalactopyranoside (IPTG).
   4881..5469    -  rep_origin     ori: high-copy-number ColE1/pMB1/pBR322/pUC origin of replication
   5640..6500    -  CDS            AmpR: β-lactamase; bla; confers resistance to ampicillin, carbenicillin, and related antibiotics
   6501..39      -  promoter       AmpR promoter (across the origin): bla
