[The description below was written by a language model from this plasmid's Addgene catalogue record and pLannotate feature annotations shown in this document.]
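Description:
pTS1024-Tier1-PRPBSA-YPet-p2A-PuroR is a 6.6 kb mammalian expression plasmid built on pMM1, a pcDNA3.1-derived backbone, and belongs to the "Tier-1" level of the VAMSyB modular plasmid architecture for mammalian synthetic biology. It is propagated in E. coli as a high-copy plasmid through a ColE1/pUC-type origin and selected with ampicillin via the β-lactamase gene and its native promoter. The backbone also retains an f1 phage origin and remnants of the lac promoter/operator region, which have no stated role here.

The payload is a single bicistronic cassette in which the PRPBSA promoter drives the yellow fluorescent protein YPet, an Aequorea victoria derivative, followed by a P2A peptide and the puromycin N-acetyltransferase gene (pac, from Streptomyces alboniger), terminated by the bovine growth hormone polyadenylation signal. The P2A element causes ribosomal skipping during translation, so YPet and PuroR are produced as separate proteins from one transcript, and fluorescence is coupled to puromycin resistance. The feature table does not annotate the promoter or the P2A. They presumably lie in the unannotated regions upstream of YPet and in the gap between the two coding sequences, and the record gives no further detail on the composition of PRPBSA. Downstream, the backbone carries an independent SV40 promoter-neo-SV40 poly(A) cassette, which offers G418 selection as a second mammalian marker.

The record supports its use as a constitutive reporter-plus-selection module: marking and enriching transfected mammalian cells by yellow fluorescence and puromycin, and serving as a building block for higher-tier assemblies in the VAMSyB system.
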