Addgene plasmid #169499: pTS1024-Tier1-PRPBSA-YPet-p2A-PuroR
Purpose: Tier-1 vector encoding PRPBSA-driven YPet in combination with a marker for puromycine selection (PRPBSA-YPet-p2A-PuroR-pA)
Depositing lab: Martin Fussenegger. Depositing organization: ETH Zurich (Swiss Federal Institute of Technology). Publication: A versatile plasmid architecture for mammalian synthetic biology (VAMSyB). Haellman V, Strittmatter T, Bertschi A, Stucheli P, Fussenegger M. Metab Eng. 2021 Jul;66:41-50. doi: 10.1016/j.ymben.2021.04.003. Epub 2021 Apr 18. PubMed 33857582.
Backbone
  Vector backbone: pMM1 (pcDNA3.1-based)
  Backbone size w/o insert (bp): 4435
  Vector type: Mammalian Expression
  Selectable markers: Neomycin (select with G418)
Growth in bacteria
  Bacterial resistance: Ampicillin, 100 μg/mL
  Growth temperature: 37°C
  Growth strain: DH5alpha
  Copy number: High Copy
Gene/Insert
  Gene/Insert name: PRPBSA-driven YPet-P2aA-PuroR (alt name: PRPBSA-Ypet-p2a-PuroR)
  Species: Streptomyces sp.
  Promoter: PRBSA
  Cloning method: Restriction Enzyme; 5′ cloning site Unknown (unknown if destroyed)
  Sequencing primers: 5′ AmpStart; 3′ BGH-rev
Terms and licenses: Academic/Nonprofit Terms; Industry Terms: Not Available to Industry
How to cite: pTS1024-Tier1-PRPBSA-YPet-p2A-PuroR was a gift from Martin Fussenegger (Addgene plasmid # 169499 ; http://n2t.net/addgene:169499 ; RRID:Addgene_169499)
